>Addgene plasmid #201719 | pOPINVHH_H6_His | addgene full sequence | sequence record 396563 | Addgene NGS Result
GCACTTTTCGGGGAAATGTGCGCGGAACCCCTATTTGTTTATTTTTCTAAATACATTCAAATATGTATCC
GCTCATGAGACAATAACCCTGATAAATGCTTCAATAATATTGAAAAAGGAAGAGTATGAGTATTCAACAT
TTCCGTGTCGCCCTTATTCCCTTTTTTGCGGCATTTTGCCTTCCTGTTTTTGCTCACCCAGAAACGCTGG
TGAAAGTAAAAGATGCTGAAGATCAGTTGGGTGCACGAGTGGGTTACATCGAACTGGATCTCAACAGCGG
TAAGATCCTTGAGAGTTTTCGCCCCGAAGAACGTTTTCCAATGATGAGCACTTTTAAAGTTCTGCTATGT
GGCGCGGTATTATCCCGTATTGACGCCGGGCAAGAGCAACTCGGTCGCCGCATACACTATTCTCAGAATG
ACTTGGTTGAGTACTCACCAGTCACAGAAAAGCATCTTACGGATGGCATGACAGTAAGAGAATTATGCAG
TGCTGCCATAACCATGAGTGATAACACTGCGGCCAACTTACTTCTGACAACGATCGGAGGACCGAAGGAG
CTAACCGCTTTTTTGCACAACATGGGGGATCATGTAACTCGCCTTGATCGTTGGGAACCGGAGCTGAATG
AAGCCATACCAAACGACGAGCGTGACACCACGATGCCTGTAGCAATGGCAACAACGTTGCGCAAACTATT
AACTGGCGAACTACTTACTCTAGCTTCCCGGCAACAATTAATAGACTGGATGGAGGCGGATAAAGTTGCA
GGACCACTTCTGCGCTCGGCGCTTCCGGCTGGCTGGTTTATTGCTGATAAATCTGGAGCCGGTGAGCGTG
GGTCTCGCGGTATCATTGCAGCACTGGGGCCAGATGGTAAGCCCTCCCGTATCGTAGTTATCTACACGAC
GGGGAGTCAGGCAACTATGGATGAACGAAATAGACAGATCGCTGAGATAGGTGCCTCACTGATTAAGCAT
TGGTAACTGTCAGACCAAGTTTACTCATATATACTTTAGATTGATTTAAAACTTCATTTTTAATTTAAAA
GGATCTAGGTGAAGATCCTTTTTGATAATCTCATGACCAAAATCCCTTAACGTGAGTTTTCGTTCCACTG
AGCGTCAGACCCCGTAGAAAAGATCAAAGGATCTTCTTGAGATCCTTTTTTTCTGCGCGTAATCTGCTGC
TTGCAAACAAAAAAACCACCGCTACCAGCGGTGGTTTGTTTGCCGGATCAAGAGCTACCAACTCTTTTTC
CGAAGGTAACTGGCTTCAGCAGAGCGCAGATACCAAATACTGTTCTTCTAGTGTAGCCGTAGTTAGGCCA
CCACTTCAAGAACTCTGTAGCACCGCCTACATACCTCGCTCTGCTAATCCTGTTACCAGTGGCTGCTGCC
AGTGGCGATAAGTCGTGTCTTACCGGGTTGGACTCAAGACGATAGTTACCGGATAAGGCGCAGCGGTCGG
GCTGAACGGGGGGTTCGTGCACACAGCCCAGCTTGGAGCGAACGACCTACACCGAACTGAGATACCTACA
GCGTGAGCTATGAGAAAGCGCCACGCTTCCCGAAGGGAGAAAGGCGGACAGGTATCCGGTAAGCGGCAGG
GTCGGAACAGGAGAGCGCACGAGGGAGCTTCCAGGGGGAAACGCCTGGTATCTTTATAGTCCTGTCGGGT
TTCGCCACCTCTGACTTGAGCGTCGATTTTTGTGATGCTCGTCAGGGGGGCGGAGCCTATGGAAAAACGC
CAGCAACGCGGCCTTTTTACGGTTCCTGGCCTTTTGCTGGCCTTTTGCTCACATGCGCCCAATACGCAAA
CCGCCTCTCCCCGCGCGTTGGCCGATTCATTAATGCAGCTGGCACGACAGGTTTCCCGACTGGAAAGCGG
GCAGTGAGCGCAACGCAATTAATGTGAGTTAGCTCACTCATTAGGCACCCCAGGCTTTACACTTTATGCT
TCCGGCTCGTATGTTGTGTGGAATTGTGAGCGGATAACAATTTGAATTCAAGGAGACAGTCATAATGAAA
TACCTATTGCCTACGGCGGCCGCTGGATTGTTATTACTCGCGGCCCAGCCGGCCATGGCCCAGGTGCAGC
TGGTCGAGTCTGGGGGAGGCTTGGTGCAGCCTGGGGGGTCTCTGACACTCTCCTGTGTAGCGTCGGAATC
ATCTTTGGCGCCTTATCGCGTAGCCTGGTTCCGTCAGGCCCCAGGGAAGGAGCGCGAGGGGGTCTCATGT
ATTAGTCGTGATGCACATCCTACTAGTACATACTATACAGCCTCCGTGAAGGGCCGATTCACCATGTCCA
GAGACAATGCCAAGAACACGGTGTATCTGCAAATGAACAGCCTGAAACCATCGGACACGGCCGTTTATTA
CTGTGCGACAGATTTGGGAGGATACTGTTCGGATTCTAATTATCCCCGCGCCTGGTGGGGCCAGGGGACC
CAGGTCACCGTCTCCTCAGGCCACCATCACCATCACCATTAATAACCACCATCATGGCGCAGAACAAAAA
CTCATCTCAGAAGAGGATCTGTCTTAGGCC
[611 nt withheld, positions 2551-3161]
CCAATCGTCTGACCTGCCTCAACCTCCTGTC
[50 nt withheld, positions 3193-3242]
CGGCTCTGAGGGTGGCGGTTCTGAGGGTGGCGGCTCTGAGGGTGGCGGTTCCGGTGGCGGCTCCGGTTCC
GGTGATTTTGATTATGAAAAA
[113 nt withheld, positions 3334-3446]
T
[41 nt withheld, positions 3448-3488]
T
[62 nt withheld, positions 3490-3551]
A
[92 nt withheld, positions 3553-3644]
A
[123 nt withheld, positions 3646-3768]
GCTAGCTAACAGTCCTATGAATCAACTACTTAGATGGTATTAGTGACCTGTAACAGAGCATTAGCGCAAG
GTGATTTTTGTCTTCTTGCGCTAATTTTTTGTCATCAAACCTGTCGCACTCCTTAATATTTTGTTAAAAT
TCGCGTTAAATTTTTGTTAAATCAGCTCATTTTTTAACCAATAGGCCGAAATCGGCAAAATCCCTTATAA
ATCAAAAGAATAGACCGAGATAGGGT
[37 nt withheld, positions 4005-4041]
AAAGAACGTGGACTCCAACGTCAAAGG
[49 nt withheld, positions 4069-4117]
T
[91 nt withheld, positions 4119-4209]
G
[124 nt withheld, positions 4211-4334]
CAGGTG
Features (pLannotate 1.2.2; 13 found; start..end, strand, type, name):
     21..125     +  promoter       AmpR promoter: bla
    126..986     +  CDS            AmpR: β-lactamase; bla; confers resistance to ampicillin, carbenicillin, and related antibiotics
   1157..1745    +  rep_origin     ori: high-copy-number ColE1/pMB1/pBR322/pUC origin of replication
   1805..1897    +  CDS            lacI (fragment): lac repressor; lacI; The lac repressor binds to the lac operator to inhibit transcription in E. coli. This inhibition can be relieved by adding lactose or isopropyl-β-D-thiogalactopyranoside (IPTG).
   1910..1931    +  protein_bind   CAP binding site: CAP binding activates transcription in the presence of cAMP. E. coli catabolite activator protein
   1946..1976    +  promoter       lac promoter: promoter for the E. coli lac operon
   1984..2000    +  protein_bind   lac operator: The lac repressor binds to the lac operator to inhibit transcription in E. coli. This inhibition can be relieved by adding lactose or isopropyl-β-D-thiogalactopyranoside (IPTG). lac repressor encoded by lacI
   2025..2090    +  CDS            pel1 (fragment): PLY1_PECAS - Also known as pelA. Experimental evidence at protein level: Swiss-Prot protein existence level 1. Involved in maceration and soft-rotting of plant tissue. From Pectobacterium atrosepticum (strain SCRI 1043 / ATCC BAA-672) (Erwinia carotovora subsp. atroseptica).
   2091..2468    +  CDS            HV02_CANLF: Experimental evidence at protein level: Swiss-Prot protein existence level 1. From Canis lupus familiaris (Dog) (Canis familiaris).
   2472..2489    +  CDS            6xHis: 6xHis affinity tag
   2551..3768    +  CDS            M13 gene III (sequence partly withheld): pIII; III; minor coat protein
   3783..3820    +  protein_bind   attP6 (fragment): mutant version of attP; recombination site for the Gateway® BP reaction BP™ Clonase
   3906..4334    -  rep_origin     f1 ori (sequence partly withheld): f1 bacteriophage origin of replication; arrow indicates direction of (+) strand synthesis
