[The description below was written by a language model from this plasmid's Addgene catalogue record and pLannotate feature annotations shown in this document.]
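Description:
pOPINVHH_H6_His is a bacterial expression plasmid for producing the nanobody VHH_H6, built on the pADL-23c phagemid backbone, which was modified by adding restriction sites for cloning. It is about 4.3 kb, replicates in E. coli from a high-copy ColE1/pUC-type origin and is selected with ampicillin through the bla gene. An f1 origin is also present, a phagemid feature that allows single-stranded DNA production and packaging when helper phage is supplied.

Expression is driven by the lac promoter, with its CAP binding site and lac operator, so transcription is repressed by lac repressor and can be relieved with IPTG; only a fragment of lacI is annotated on the plasmid. The open reading frame begins with a pectate lyase (Pel-type) leader fragment, a signal peptide that directs the product to the periplasm, where the disulfide bond of the immunoglobulin fold can form. This is followed by the 378 bp VHH insert, inserted by ligation-independent cloning; the automated annotation labels it by similarity to a canine heavy-chain variable region, which simply reflects its immunoglobulin variable-domain character. A C-terminal hexahistidine tag follows for metal-affinity purification. Downstream lies M13 gene III, encoding the minor coat protein pIII, a remnant of the phage-display design; the record does not state how the tag and gene III are separated, so whether a pIII fusion is made cannot be determined here. A short fragment annotated as a mutant attP site is probably an incidental match.

The linked gene entry is the SARS-CoV-2 spike glycoprotein, which indicates the nanobody's target rather than the insert, consistent with work characterising nanobodies that neutralise Omicron variants.
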