Addgene plasmid #201719: pOPINVHH_H6_His
Purpose: Expression of nanobody
Depositing lab: Ray Owens. Depositing organization: Rosalind Franklin Institute. Publication: Structural and functional characterization of nanobodies that neutralize Omicron variants of SARS-CoV-2. Cornish K, Huo J, Jones L, Sharma P, Thrush JW, Abdelkarim S, Kipar A, Ramadurai S, Weckener M, Mikolajek H, Liu S, Buckle I, Bentley E, Kirby A, Han X, Laidlaw SM, Hill M, Eyssen L, Norman C, Le Bas A, Clarke J, James W, Stewart JP, Carroll M, Naismith JH, Owens RJ. Open Biol. 2024 Jun;14(6):230252. doi: 10.1098/rsob.230252. Epub 2024 Jun 4. PubMed 38835241.
Backbone
  Vector backbone: pADL-23c
  Backbone manufacturer: Antibody Design Laboratories
  Backbone size w/o insert (bp): 3960
  Total vector size (bp): 4348
  Modifications to backbone: Introduction of restriction sites fro cloning
  Vector type: Bacterial Expression
Growth in bacteria
  Bacterial resistance: Ampicillin, 100 μg/mL
  Growth temperature: 37°C
  Growth strain: DH5alpha
  Copy number: Unknown
Gene/Insert
  Gene/Insert name: VHH_H6
  Insert size (bp): 378
  Entrez Gene: S (a.k.a. GU280_gp02, spike glycoprotein)
  Tag / fusion protein: Hexahistidine (C terminal on insert)
  Cloning method: Ligation Independent Cloning
  Sequencing primers: 5′ GCTTCCGGCTCGTATGTTG; 3′ GTCGTCTTTCCAGACGTTAG
Terms and licenses: Academic/Nonprofit Terms; Industry Terms: Not Available to Industry
How to cite: pOPINVHH_H6_His was a gift from Ray Owens (Addgene plasmid # 201719 ; http://n2t.net/addgene:201719 ; RRID:Addgene_201719)
